>Addgene plasmid #175373 | pDN613 | addgene full sequence | sequence record 350309 | Addgene NGS Result
ACCTATAACTTCGTATAATGTATGCTATACGAAGTTATTGACGTCCCCGAAAAGTGCCACCTGGGTCCTT
TTCATCACGTGCTATAAAAATAATTATAATTTAAATTTTTTAATATAAATATATAAATTAAAAATAGAAA
GTAAAAAAAGAAATTAAAGAAAAAATAGTTTTTGTTTTCCGAAGATGTAAAAGACTCTAGGGGGATCGCC
AACAAATACTACCTTTTATCTTGCTCTTCCTGCTCTCAGGTATTAATGCCGAATTGTTTCATCTTGTCTG
TGTAGAAGACCACACACGAAAATCCTGTGATTTTACATTTTACTTATCGTTAATCGAATGTATATCTATT
TAATCTGCTTTTCTTGTCTAATAAATATATATGTAAAGTACGCTTTTTGTTGAAATTTTTTAAACCTTTG
TTTATTTTTTTTTCTTCATTCCGTAACTCTTCTACCTTCTTTATTTACTTTCTAAAATCCAAATACAAAA
CATAAAAATAAATAAACACAGAGTAAATTCCCAAATTATTCCATCATTAAAAGATACGAGGCGCGTGTAA
GTTACAGGCAAGCGATCCGTCCGACGTCATAACTTCGTATAATGTATGCTATACGAAGTTATTAAGAAAC
CATTATTATCATGACATTAACCTATAAAAATAGGCGTATCACGAGGCCCTTTCGTCTCGCGCGTTTCGGT
GATGACGGTGAAAACCTCTGACACATGCAGCTCCCGGAGACGGTCACAGCTTGTCTGTAAGCGGATGCCG
GGAGCAGACAAGCCCGTCAGGGCGCGTCAGCGGGTGTTGGCGGGTGTCGGGGCTGGCTTAACTATGCGGC
ATCAGAGCAGATTGTACTGAGAGTGCACCATAAATTCCCGTTTTAAGAGCTTGGTGAGCGCTAGGAGTCA
CTGCCAGGTATCGTTTGAACACGGCATTAGTCAGGGAAGTCATAACACAGTCCTTTCCCGCAATTTTCTT
TTTCTATTACTCTTGGCCTCCTCTAGTACACTCTATATTTTTTTATGCCTCGGTAATGATTTTCATTTTT
TTTTTTCCACCTAGCGGATGACTCTTTTTTTTTCTTAGCGATTGGCATTATCACATAATGAATTATACAT
TATATAAAGTAATGTGATTTCTTCGAAGAATATACTAAAAAATGAGCAGGCAAGATAAACGAAGGCAAAG
ATGACAGAGCAGAAAGCCCTAGTAAAGCGTATTACAAATGAAACCAAGATTCAGATTGCGATCTCTTTAA
AGGGTGGTCCCCTAGCGATAGAGCACTCGATCTTCCCAGAAAAAGAGGCAGAAGCAGTAGCAGAACAGGC
CACACAATCGCAAGTGATTAACGTCCACACAGGTATAGGGTTTCTGGACCATATGATACATGCTCTGGCC
AAGCATTCCGGCTGGTCGCTAATCGTTGAGTGCATTGGTGACTTACACATAGACGACCATCACACCACTG
AAGACTGCGGGATTGCTCTCGGTCAAGCTTTTAAAGAGGCCCTAGGGGCCGTGCGTGGAGTAAAAAGGTT
TGGATCAGGATTTGCGCCTTTGGATGAGGCACTTTCCAGAGCGGTGGTAGATCTTTCGAACAGGCCGTAC
GCAGTTGTCGAACTTGGTTTGCAAAGGGAGAAAGTAGGAGATCTCTCTTGCGAGATGATCCCGCATTTTC
TTGAAAGCTTTGCAGAGGCTAGCAGAATTACCCTCCACGTTGATTGTCTGCGAGGCAAGAATGATCATCA
CCGTAGTGAGAGTGCGTTCAAGGCTCTTGCGGTTGCCATAAGAGAAGCCACCTCGCCCAATGGTACCAAC
GATGTTCCCTCCACCAAAGGTGTTCTTATGTAGTGACACCGATTATTTAAAGCTGCAGCATACGATATAT
ATACATGTGTATATATGTATACCTATGAATGTCAGTAAGTATGTATACGAACAGTATGATACTGAAGATG
ACAAGGTAATGCATCATTCTATACGTGTCATTCTGAACGAGGCGCGCTTTCCTTTTTTCTTTTTGCTTTT
TCTTTTTTTTTCTCTTGAACTCGACGGATCTATGCGGTGTGAAATACCGCACAGATGCGTAAGGAGAAAA
TACCGCATCAGGAAATTGTAAGCGTTAATATTTTGTTAAAATTCGCGTTAAATTTTTGTTAAATCAGCTC
ATTTTTTAACCAATAGGCCGAAATCGGCAAAATCCCTTATAAATCAAAAGAATAGACCGAGATAGGGT
[37 nt withheld, positions 2239-2275]
AAAGAACGTGGACTCCAACGTCAAAGG
[49 nt withheld, positions 2303-2351]
T
[91 nt withheld, positions 2353-2443]
G
[124 nt withheld, positions 2445-2568]
CCATTCGCCATTCAGGCTGCGCAACTGTTGGGAAGGGCGATCGGTGCGGGCCTCTTCGCTATTACGCCAG
CTGGCGAAAGGGGGATGTGCTGCAAGGCGATTAAGTTGGGTAACGCCAGGGTTTTCCCAGTCACGACGTT
GTAAAACGACGGCCAGTGAGCGCGCGTAATACGACTCACTATAGGGCGAATTGGGTACCGGGCCCCCCCT
CGAGGTCGACGGTATCGATAAGCTTGATATCGAATTCCTGCAGCCCGGGGGATCCACTAGTTCTAGAGCG
GCCGCCACCGCGGTGGAGCTCCAGCTTTTGTTCCCTTTAGTGAGGGTTAATTGCGCGCTTGGCGTAATCA
TGGTCATAGCTGTTTCCTGTGTGAAATTGTTATCCGCTCACAATTCCACACAACATACGAGCCGGAAGCA
TAAAGTGTAAAGCCTGGGGTGCCTAATGAGTGAGCTAACTCACATTAATTGCGTTGCGCTCACTGCCCGC
TTTCCAGTCGGGAAACCTGTCGTGCCAGCTGCATTAATGAATCGGCCAACGCGCGGGGAGAGGCGGTTTG
CGTATTGGGCGCTCTTCCGCTTCCTCGCTCACTGACTCGCTGCGCTCGGTCGTTCGGCTGCGGCGAGCGG
TATCAGCTCACTCAAAGGCGGTAATACGGTTATCCACAGAATCAGGGGATAACGCAGGAAAGAACATGTG
AGCAAAAGGCCAGCAAAAGGCCAGGAACCGTAAAAAGGCCGCGTTGCTGGCGTTTTTCCATAGGCTCCGC
CCCCCTGACGAGCATCACAAAAATCGACGCTCAAGTCAGAGGTGGCGAAACCCGACAGGACTATAAAGAT
ACCAGGCGTTTCCCCCTGGAAGCTCCCTCGTGCGCTCTCCTGTTCCGACCCTGCCGCTTACCGGATACCT
GTCCGCCTTTCTCCCTTCGGGAAGCGTGGCGCTTTCTCATAGCTCACGCTGTAGGTATCTCAGTTCGGTG
TAGGTCGTTCGCTCCAAGCTGGGCTGTGTGCACGAACCCCCCGTTCAGCCCGACCGCTGCGCCTTATCCG
GTAACTATCGTCTTGAGTCCAACCCGGTAAGACACGACTTATCGCCACTGGCAGCAGCCACTGGTAACAG
GATTAGCAGAGCGAGGTATGTAGGCGGTGCTACAGAGTTCTTGAAGTGGTGGCCTAACTACGGCTACACT
AGAAGAACAGTATTTGGTATCTGCGCTCTGCTGAAGCCAGTTACCTTCGGAAAAAGAGTTGGTAGCTCTT
GATCCGGCAAACAAACCACCGCTGGTAGCGGTGGTTTTTTTGTTTGCAAGCAGCAGATTACGCGCAGAAA
AAAAGGATCTCAAGAAGATCCTTTGATCTTTTCTACGGGGTCTGACGCTCAGTGGAACGAAAACTCACGT
TAAGGGATTTTGGTCATGAGATTATCAAAAAGGATCTTCACCTAGATCCTTTTAAATTAAAAATGAAGTT
TTAAATCAATCTAAAGTATATATGAGTAAACTTGGTCTGACAGTTACCAATGCTTAATCAGTGAGGCACC
TATCTCAGCGATCTGTCTATTTCGTTCATCCATAGTTGCCTGACTCCCCGTCGTGTAGATAACTACGATA
CGGGAGGGCTTACCATCTGGCCCCAGTGCTGCAATGATACCGCGAGACCCACGCTCACCGGCTCCAGATT
TATCAGCAATAAACCAGCCAGCCGGAAGGGCCGAGCGCAGAAGTGGTCCTGCAACTTTATCCGCCTCCAT
CCAGTCTATTAATTGTTGCCGGGAAGCTAGAGTAAGTAGTTCGCCAGTTAATAGTTTGCGCAACGTTGTT
GCCATTGCTACAGGCATCGTGGTGTCACGCTCGTCGTTTGGTATGGCTTCATTCAGCTCCGGTTCCCAAC
GATCAAGGCGAGTTACATGATCCCCCATGTTGTGCAAAAAAGCGGTTAGCTCCTTCGGTCCTCCGATCGT
TGTCAGAAGTAAGTTGGCCGCAGTGTTATCACTCATGGTTATGGCAGCACTGCATAATTCTCTTACTGTC
ATGCCATCCGTAAGATGCTTTTCTGTGACTGGTGAGTACTCAACCAAGTCATTCTGAGAATAGTGTATGC
GGCGACCGAGTTGCTCTTGCCCGGCGTCAATACGGGATAATACCGCGCCACATAGCAGAACTTTAAAAGT
GCTCATCATTGGAAAACGTTCTTCGGGGCGAAAACTCTCAAGGATCTTACCGCTGTTGAGATCCAGTTCG
ATGTAACCCACTCGTGCACCCAACTGATCTTCAGCATCTTTTACTTTCACCAGCGTTTCTGGGTGAGCAA
AAACAGGAAGGCAAAATGCCGCAAAAAAGGGAATAAGGGCGACACGGAAATGTTGAATACTCATACTCTT
CCTTTTTCAATATTATTGAAGCATTTATCAGGGTTATTGTCTCATGAGCGGATACATATTTGAATGTATT
TAGAAAAATAAACAAATAGGGGTTCCGCGCACATTTCCCCGAAAAGTGCC
Features (pLannotate 1.2.2; 21 found; start..end, strand, type, name):
      5..38      -  protein_bind   loxP: Cre-mediated recombination occurs in the 8-bp core sequence (GCATACAT). Cre recombinase
     74..577     +  misc_feature   CEN/ARS: S. cerevisiae CEN6 centromere fused to an autonomously replicating sequence
    589..622     -  protein_bind   loxP: Cre-mediated recombination occurs in the 8-bp core sequence (GCATACAT). Cre recombinase
    686..721     +  CDS            rop (fragment): Rop protein, which maintains plasmids at low copy number; rop
    823..872     +  misc_feature   bom (fragment): basis of mobility region from pBR322
    873..953     -  CDS            MRM1 (fragment): MRM1_YEAST - Also known as PET56 From Saccharomyces cerevisiae (strain ATCC 204508 / S288c) (Baker's yeast).
   1003..1190    +  promoter       HIS3 promoter: S. cerevisiae HIS3
   1191..1853    +  CDS            HIS3: imidazoleglycerol-phosphate dehydratase, required for histidine biosynthesis; S. cerevisiae HIS3; yeast auxotrophic marker
   2061..2112    +  misc_feature   bom (fragment): basis of mobility region from pBR322
   2140..2568    -  rep_origin     f1 ori (sequence partly withheld): f1 bacteriophage origin of replication; arrow indicates direction of (+) strand synthesis
   2572..2727    -  CDS            lacZα (fragment): LacZα fragment of β-galactosidase; lacZ fragment
   2735..2753    +  promoter       T7 promoter: promoter for bacteriophage T7 RNA polymerase
   2762..2869    -  misc_feature   MCS: pBluescript multiple cloning site
   2882..2900    -  promoter       T3 promoter: promoter for bacteriophage T3 RNA polymerase
   2945..2961    -  protein_bind   lac operator: The lac repressor binds to the lac operator to inhibit transcription in E. coli. This inhibition can be relieved by adding lactose or isopropyl-β-D-thiogalactopyranoside (IPTG). lac repressor encoded by lacI
   2969..2999    -  promoter       lac promoter: promoter for the E. coli lac operon
   3014..3035    -  protein_bind   CAP binding site: CAP binding activates transcription in the presence of cAMP. E. coli catabolite activator protein
   3048..3140    -  CDS            lacI (fragment): lac repressor; lacI; The lac repressor binds to the lac operator to inhibit transcription in E. coli. This inhibition can be relieved by adding lactose or isopropyl-β-D-thiogalactopyranoside (IPTG).
   3323..3911    -  rep_origin     ori: high-copy-number ColE1/pMB1/pBR322/pUC origin of replication
   4082..4942    -  CDS            AmpR: β-lactamase; bla; confers resistance to ampicillin, carbenicillin, and related antibiotics
   4943..5047    -  promoter       AmpR promoter: bla
