[The description below was written by a language model from this plasmid's Addgene catalogue record and pLannotate feature annotations shown in this document.]
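Description:
pDN613 is an empty-backbone Saccharomyces cerevisiae/E. coli shuttle vector of 5,068 bp, derived from the integrating plasmid pRS403 by inserting a CEN6/ARSH4 centromere and replication locus. In its supplied form it behaves as a low-copy, stably partitioned episomal yeast plasmid selected through the HIS3 auxotrophic marker, which is expressed from its own promoter and complements histidine auxotrophy. In bacteria it is maintained through a ColE1/pUC-type origin and selected with ampicillin via the β-lactamase gene. An f1 origin is also present, a standard element that permits single-stranded DNA production. The catalogue lists bacterial copy number as low, although the annotated origin is of the high-copy pUC class. The short rop, bom, lacI and MRM1 fragments in the feature table appear to be residual backbone or flanking sequence rather than functional elements.

The defining feature is that the CEN/ARS module is flanked by two loxP sites in the same orientation, and, according to the depositor, by AatII restriction sites. Cre recombinase can therefore excise the replication and partitioning locus, converting the plasmid into a non-replicating, pRS403-like integrating vector. The flanking restriction sites offer a cloning route for removing or exchanging the module, consistent with the stated aim of interconverting low-copy, high-copy and integrating formats.

Cloning takes place in a pBluescript-type multiple cloning site embedded in a lacZα fragment downstream of the lac promoter and operator, and flanked by T7 and T3 promoters. No yeast promoter or terminator for insert expression is annotated, so inserts would need to carry their own regulatory sequences.
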