Addgene plasmid #175373: pDN613
Purpose: (Empty Backbone) Yeast shuttle plasmid that allows conversion between low copy, high copy, and integrating vectors. Low copy, HIS3-selected.
Depositing lab: Daniel Nickerson. Depositing organization: California State University, San Bernardino. Publication: Rapid conversion of replicating and integrating Saccharomyces cerevisiae plasmid vectors via Cre recombinase. Nickerson DP, Quinn MA, Milnes JM. G3 (Bethesda). 2021 Dec 8;11(12). pii: 6380430. doi: 10.1093/g3journal/jkab336. PubMed 34599813.
Backbone
  Vector backbone: pDN613
  Backbone size (bp): 5068
  Vector type: Yeast Expression, Cre/Lox
  Selectable markers: HIS3
Growth in bacteria
  Bacterial resistance: Ampicillin, 100 μg/mL
  Growth temperature: 37°C
  Growth strain: DH5alpha
  Copy number: Low Copy
Terms and licenses: Academic/Nonprofit Terms; Industry Terms: Not Available to Industry
Depositor comments: This plasmid was generated by modification of plasmid pRS403 (Sikorski & Hieter, 1989, Genetics 122:19-27) by insertion of CEN6/ARSH4 low copy S. cerevisiae replication and partitioning locus with flanking restriction enzyme cut sites (AatII) and flanking LoxP sites. bioRxiv pre-print 367219: Rapid conversion of replicating and integrating Saccharomyces cerevisiae plasmid vectors via Cre recombinase https://doi.org/10.1101/2020.11.03.367219
How to cite: pDN613 was a gift from Daniel Nickerson (Addgene plasmid # 175373 ; http://n2t.net/addgene:175373 ; RRID:Addgene_175373)
